>Addgene plasmid #202370 | Talin-T29-Nterminal-EGFP | addgene full sequence | sequence record 402904 | Addgene NGS Result
TTATTAATAGTAATCAATTACGGGGTCATTAGTTCATAGCCCATATATGGAGTTCCGCGTTACATAACTT
ACGGTAAATGGCCCGCCTGGCTGACCGCCCAACGACCCCCGCCCATTGACGTCAATAATGACGTATGTTC
CCATAGTAACGCCAATAGGGACTTTCCATTGACGTCAATGGGTGGAGTATTTACGGTAAACTGCCCACTT
GGCAGTACATCAAGTGTATCATATGCCAAGTACGCCCCCTATTGACGTCAATGACGGTAAATGGCCCGCC
TGGCATTATGCCCAGTACATGACCTTATGGGACTTTCCTACTTGGCAGTACATCTACGTATTAGTCATCG
CTATTACCATGGTGATGCGGTTTTGGCAGTACATCAATGGGCGTGGATAGCGGTTTGACTCACGGGGATT
TCCAAGTCTCCACCCCATTGACGTCAATGGGAGTTTGTTTTGGCACCAAAATCAACGGGACTTTCCAAAA
TGTCGTAACAACTCCGCCCCATTGACGCAAATGGGCGGTAGGCGTGTACGGTGGGAGGTCTATATAAGCA
GAGCTGGTTTAGTGAACCGTCAGATCCGCTAGCGCTACCGATCGCCACCATGGTGAGCAAGGGCGAGGAG
CTGTTCACCGGGGTGGTGCCCATCCTGGTCGAGCTGGACGGCGACGTAAACGGCCACAAGTTCAGCGTGT
CCGGCGAGGGCGAGGGCGATGCCACCTACGGCAAGCTGACCCTGAAGTTCATCTGCACCACCGGCAAGCT
GCCCGTGCCCTGGCCCACCCTCGTGACCACCCTGACCTACGGCGTGCAGTGCTTCAGCCGCTACCCCGAC
CACATGAAGCAGCACGACTTCTTCAAGTCCGCCATGCCCGAAGGCTACGTCCAGGAGCGCACCATCTTCT
TCAAGGACGACGGCAACTACAAGACCCGCGCCGAGGTGAAGTTCGAGGGCGACACCCTGGTGAACCGCAT
CGAGCTGAAGGGCATCGACTTCAAGGAGGACGGCAACATCCTGGGGCACAAGCTGGAGTACAACTACAAC
AGCCACAACGTCTATATCATGGCCGACAAGCAGAAGAACGGCATCAAGGTGAACTTCAAGATCCGCCACA
ACATCGAGGACGGCAGCGTGCAGCTCGCCGACCACTACCAGCAGAACACCCCCATCGGCGACGGCCCCGT
GCTGCTGCCCGACAACCACTACCTGAGCACCCAGTCCGCCCTGAGCAAAGACCCCAACGAGAAGCGCGAT
CACATGGTCCTGCTGGAGTTCGTGACCGCCGCCGGGATCACTCTCGGCATGGACGAGCTGTACAAGTCCG
GACTCAGATCTCGAGCTCAAGCTAGCTTCGAATTCGCAGAAGCTGCCACCATGGTTGCGCTTTCGCTGAA
GATTAGCATTGGGAATGTGGTGAAGACGATGCAATTTGAGCCATCTACCATGGTGTACGACGCCTGCCGC
ATGATTCGTGAGCGGATCCCAGAGGCCCTGGCTGGCCCTCCCAACGACTTTGGGCTCTTTCTGTCAGATG
ATGACCCCAAAAAAGGCATCTGGCTAGAGGCTGGGAAAGCTTTGGACTACTACATGCTCCGAAATGGGGA
CACCATGGAGTACAGAAAAAAGCAGAGACCCCTGAAGATACGGATGTTAGACGGAACGGTGAAGACTATC
ATGGTGGATGACTCCAAGACCGTCACAGACATGCTCATGACCATTTGTGCCCGAATTGGTATCACCAACC
ATGATGAGTATTCACTGGTTCGAGAGCTGATGGAAGAAAAGAAAGATGAGGGGACAGGGACCCTGAGAAA
AGACAAGACCCTACTGCGAGATGAAAAGAAGATGGAGAAGCTAAAGCAGAAGTTGCACACAGACGATGAG
TTGAACTGGCTGGACCATGGGCGGACACTGAGGGAACAGGGAGTGGAAGAGCATGAGACGTTGCTGCTGC
GGAGAAAGTTCTTCTACTCAGACCAGAATGTGGATTCCCGAGACCCTGTACAGCTGAACCTTCTCTATGT
GCAGGCACGAGATGACATCCTGAATGGCTCCCATCCTGTCTCCTTTGACAAGGCCTGTGAATTTGCAGGC
TTCCAGTGCCAGATCCAGTTTGGACCTCACAATGAACAGAAGCACAAGGCTGGCTTCCTTGACCTGAAGG
ACTTCCTGCCCAAGGAGTATGTGAAGCAGAAGGGAGAGCGTAAGATCTTTCAGGCACACAAGAATTGTGG
GCAGATGAGTGAAATTGAGGCCAAGGTACGCTACGTGAAGCTGGCCCGTTCCCTCAAGACTTACGGTGTC
TCCTTCTTCCTAGTCAAGGAAAAGATGAAGGGGAAGAATAAACTGGTGCCCAGGCTGTTGGGCATCACTA
AGGAGTGTGTGATGCGTGTGGATGAGAAGACCAAGGAGGTGATTCAGGAATGGAGCCTCACCAACATCAA
ACGCTGGGCTGCCTCTCCCAAGAGCTTTACTCTGGACTTTGGAGACTATCAGGATGGCTACTACTCAGTA
CAGACGACAGAAGGCGAGCAGATCGCACAGCTCATTGCTGGCTACATAGATATCATCCTTAAGAAGAAAA
AAAGCAAGGACCATTTTGGGCTGGAGGGAGATGAAGAGTCTACTATGTTGGAGGACTCAGTGTCTCCCAA
AAAGTCAACAGTCCTTCAGCAGCAGTACAACCGAGTGGGGAAAGTGGAGCACGGCTCTGTGGCTCTGCCA
GCCATCATGCGCTCTGGAGCCTCTGGTCCTGAGAATTTCCAGGTGGGGAGCATGCCACCTGCCCAGCAGC
AGATCACCAGTGGCCAGATGCACGAGTGGGTGGACCCAGAGGACCCTACTGTCATTGCTGAGAATGAGCT
CTTGGGAGCCGCAGCCGCCATCGAGGCTGCAGCCAAGAAGCTGGAGCAGCTGAAGCCCAGGGCCAAACCC
AAGGAGGCGGATGAGTCCTTGAACTTTGAGGAACAAATCCTAGAAGCTGCCAAGTCCATCGCTGCAGCCA
CCAGTGCACTGGTAAAGGCTGCGTCAGCAGCCCAGAGGGAGCTGGTGGCTCAAGGAAAGGTGGGCGCCAT
TCCAGCCAATGCACTGGATGATGGGCAGTGGTCGCAGGGCCTCATTTCCGCTGCCCGTATGGTGGCTGCG
GCCACCAACAATCTGTGTGAAGCAGCTAACGCAGCTGTCCAGGGCCATGCTAGCCAGGAGAAACTCATTT
CCTCAGCCAAGCAAGTAGCTGCCTCCACAGCTCAGCTCCTGGTAGCTTGCAAGGTCAAAGCAGATCAGGA
CTCTGAGGCAATGAAACGGCTCCAGGCTGCTGGCAATGCAGTGAAGAGGGCCTCAGATAACCTGGTAAAG
GCGGCCCAGAAAGCTGCAGCCTTCGAAGACCAGGAGAATGAGACGGTGGTGGTGAAGGAGAAAATGGTTG
GGGGCATTGCCCAGATTATCGCAGCACAGGAAGAGATGCTTCGGAAGGAACGAGAGCTGGAAGAGGCTCG
GAAAAAGCTCGCCCAGATCCGGCAGCAGCAGTACAAGTTCTTGCCTTCAGAGCTTCGAGACGAGCACTAA
AAAACCGGTGTATTTAATGCAGACCCAGCCCAGAGACTGTGCCTGCCACTACCAAAGCCTTCTGGGCTGC
TCAGGACCCAAGCTGCCCAACCCCAGCACTCCCCCAAAGTGCCTGCCAAACCCTGGGCCTGGCCCTGCCC
AGTCCCACTGCAAGCCGTGTCCTCTCCCTGACTCCCAAGTGCCTTTGCACCCTAGGGCCCCTAAGTGCCT
GCCCCCCTCCAGAGTATTAACGCTCCAAGAGTATTATTAATGCTGCCGTACCTCAGTTTGAACCTGCCAG
GGCCCCAGCTGCTCCAGCCTGCCAGCAGCTTCCAGCCAGTCCCCACGGCCACGTCAGCTCAACTCATCCC
TTTTTGATACTATATCCCCTACCCAGCTACCTATGGGGCTTGAGGGTTGTAAACCCAAACAGGTCAGACT
CCCGGGATTCTGCAGTCGACGGTACCGCGGGCCCGGGATCCACCGGATCTAGATAACTGATCATAATCAG
CCATACCACATTTGTAGAGGTTTTACTTGCTTTAAAAAACCTCCCACACCTCCCCCTGAACCTGAAACAT
AAAATGAATGCAATTGTTGTTGTTAACTTGTTTATTGCAGCTTATAATGGTTACAAATAAAGCAATAGCA
TCACAAATTTCACAAATAAAGCATTTTTTTCACTGCATTCTAGTTGTGGTTTGTCCAAACTCATCAATGT
ATCTTAACGCGTAAATTGTAAGCGTTAATATTTTGTTAAAATTCGCGTTAAATTTTTGTTAAATCAGCTC
ATTTTTTAACCAATAGGCCGAAATCGGCAAAATCCCTTATAAATCAAAAGAATAGACCGAGATAGGGT
[37 nt withheld, positions 4409-4445]
AAAGAACGTGGACTCCAACGTCAAAGG
[49 nt withheld, positions 4473-4521]
T
[91 nt withheld, positions 4523-4613]
G
[124 nt withheld, positions 4615-4738]
CAGGTGGCACTTTTCGGGGAAATGTGCGCGGAACCCCTATTTGTTTATTTTTCTAAATACATTCAAATAT
GTATCCGCTCATGAGACAATAACCCTGATAAATGCTTCAATAATATTGAAAAAGGAAGAGTCCTGAGGCG
GAAAGAACCAGCTGTGGAATGTGTGTCAGTTAGGGTGTGGAAAGTCCCCAGGCTCCCCAGCAGGCAGAAG
TATGCAAAGCATGCATCTCAATTAGTCAGCAACCAGGTGTGGAAAGTCCCCAGGCTCCCCAGCAGGCAGA
AGTATGCAAAGCATGCATCTCAATTAGTCAGCAACCATAGTCCCGCCCCTAACTCCGCCCATCCCGCCCC
TAACTCCGCCCAGTTCCGCCCATTCTCCGCCCCATGGCTGACTAATTTTTTTTATTTATGCAGAGGCCGA
GGCCGCCTCGGCCTCTGAGCTATTCCAGAAGTAGTGAGGAGGCTTTTTTGGAGGCCTAGGCTTTTGCAAA
GATCGATCAAGAGACAGGATGAGGATCGTTTCGCATGATTGAACAAGATGGATTGCACGCAGGTTCTCCG
GCCGCTTGGGTGGAGAGGCTATTCGGCTATGACTGGGCACAACAGACAATCGGCTGCTCTGATGCCGCCG
TGTTCCGGCTGTCAGCGCAGGGGCGCCCGGTTCTTTTTGTCAAGACCGACCTGTCCGGTGCCCTGAATGA
ACTGCAAGACGAGGCAGCGCGGCTATCGTGGCTGGCCACGACGGGCGTTCCTTGCGCAGCTGTGCTCGAC
GTTGTCACTGAAGCGGGAAGGGACTGGCTGCTATTGGGCGAAGTGCCGGGGCAGGATCTCCTGTCATCTC
ACCTTGCTCCTGCCGAGAAAGTATCCATCATGGCTGATGCAATGCGGCGGCTGCATACGCTTGATCCGGC
TACCTGCCCATTCGACCACCAAGCGAAACATCGCATCGAGCGAGCACGTACTCGGATGGAAGCCGGTCTT
GTCGATCAGGATGATCTGGACGAAGAGCATCAGGGGCTCGCGCCAGCCGAACTGTTCGCCAGGCTCAAGG
CGAGCATGCCCGACGGCGAGGATCTCGTCGTGACCCATGGCGATGCCTGCTTGCCGAATATCATGGTGGA
AAATGGCCGCTTTTCTGGATTCATCGACTGTGGCCGGCTGGGTGTGGCGGACCGCTATCAGGACATAGCG
TTGGCTACCCGTGATATTGCTGAAGAGCTTGGCGGCGAATGGGCTGACCGCTTCCTCGTGCTTTACGGTA
TCGCCGCTCCCGATTCGCAGCGCATCGCCTTCTATCGCCTTCTTGACGAGTTCTTCTGAGCGGGACTCTG
GGGTTCGAAATGACCGACCAAGCGACGCCCAACCTGCCATCACGAGATTTCGATTCCACCGCCGCCTTCT
ATGAAAGGTTGGGCTTCGGAATCGTTTTCCGGGACGCCGGCTGGATGATCCTCCAGCGCGGGGATCTCAT
GCTGGAGTTCTTCGCCCACCCTAGGGGGAGGCTAACTGAAACACGGAAGGAGACAATACCGGAAGGAACC
CGCGCTATGACGGCAATAAAAAGACAGAATAAAACGCACGGTGTTGGGTCGTTTGTTCATAAACGCGGGG
TTCGGTCCCAGGGCTGGCACTCTGTCGATACCCCACCGAGACCCCATTGGGGCCAATACGCCCGCGTTTC
TTCCTTTTCCCCACCCCACCCCCCAAGTTCGGGTGAAGGCCCAGGGCTCGCAGCCAACGTCGGGGCGGCA
GGCCCTGCCATAGCCTCAGGTTACTCATATATACTTTAGATTGATTTAAAACTTCATTTTTAATTTAAAA
GGATCTAGGTGAAGATCCTTTTTGATAATCTCATGACCAAAATCCCTTAACGTGAGTTTTCGTTCCACTG
AGCGTCAGACCCCGTAGAAAAGATCAAAGGATCTTCTTGAGATCCTTTTTTTCTGCGCGTAATCTGCTGC
TTGCAAACAAAAAAACCACCGCTACCAGCGGTGGTTTGTTTGCCGGATCAAGAGCTACCAACTCTTTTTC
CGAAGGTAACTGGCTTCAGCAGAGCGCAGATACCAAATACTGTTCTTCTAGTGTAGCCGTAGTTAGGCCA
CCACTTCAAGAACTCTGTAGCACCGCCTACATACCTCGCTCTGCTAATCCTGTTACCAGTGGCTGCTGCC
AGTGGCGATAAGTCGTGTCTTACCGGGTTGGACTCAAGACGATAGTTACCGGATAAGGCGCAGCGGTCGG
GCTGAACGGGGGGTTCGTGCACACAGCCCAGCTTGGAGCGAACGACCTACACCGAACTGAGATACCTACA
GCGTGAGCTATGAGAAAGCGCCACGCTTCCCGAAGGGAGAAAGGCGGACAGGTATCCGGTAAGCGGCAGG
GTCGGAACAGGAGAGCGCACGAGGGAGCTTCCAGGGGGAAACGCCTGGTATCTTTATAGTCCTGTCGGGT
TTCGCCACCTCTGACTTGAGCGTCGATTTTTGTGATGCTCGTCAGGGGGGCGGAGCCTATGGAAAAACGC
CAGCAACGCGGCCTTTTTACGGTTCCTGGCCTTTTGCTGGCCTTTTGCTCACATGTTCTTTCCTGCGTTA
TCCCCTGATTCTGTGGATAACCGTATTACCGCCATGCATTAG
Features (pLannotate 1.2.2; 16 found; start..end, strand, type, name):
     58..361     +  enhancer       CMV enhancer: human cytomegalovirus immediate early enhancer
    362..565     +  promoter       CMV promoter: human cytomegalovirus (CMV) immediate early promoter
    610..1326    +  CDS            EGFP: EGFP is a basic (constitutively fluorescent) green fluorescent protein published in 1996, derived from Aequorea victoria. It is reported to be a rapidly-maturing weak dimer with moderate acid sensitivity.
   1327..1353    +  misc_feature   MCS (fragment): multiple cloning site
   1381..3090    +  CDS            Tln1 (fragment): TLN1_MOUSE - Also known as Tln. Experimental evidence at protein level: Swiss-Prot protein existence level 1. Probably involved in connections of major cytoskeletal structures to the plasma membrane. High molecular weight cytoskeletal protein concentrated at regions of cell-substratum contact and, in lymphocytes, at cell-cell contacts. From Mus musculus (Mouse).
   3997..4031    +  misc_feature   MCS (fragment): multiple cloning site
   4048..4132    +  CDS            large T antigen (fragment): large T antigen from SV40 (simian virus 40)
   4155..4276    +  polyA_signal   SV40 poly(A) signal: SV40 polyadenylation signal
   4310..4738    -  rep_origin     f1 ori (sequence partly withheld): f1 bacteriophage origin of replication; arrow indicates direction of (+) strand synthesis
   4765..4869    +  promoter       AmpR promoter: bla
   4871..5228    +  promoter       SV40 promoter: SV40 enhancer and early promoter
   5263..6057    +  CDS            NeoR/KanR: aminoglycoside phosphotransferase from Tn5; aph(3')-II (or nptII); confers resistance to neomycin, kanamycin, and G418 (Geneticin®)
   6078..6230    +  CDS            ble (fragment): BLE_KLEPN - Experimental evidence at protein level: Swiss-Prot protein existence level 1. Binding protein with a strong affinity to the bleomycin family of antibiotics. Binds to CL990; an antimitotic-antibiotic compound. From Klebsiella pneumoniae.
   6289..6336    +  polyA_signal   HSV TK poly(A) signal: herpes simplex virus thymidine kinase polyadenylation signal (Cole and Stacy, 1985)
   6427..6443    -  polyA_signal   bGH poly(A) signal (fragment): bovine growth hormone polyadenylation signal
   6665..7253    +  rep_origin     ori: high-copy-number ColE1/pMB1/pBR322/pUC origin of replication
