[The description below was written by a language model from this plasmid's Addgene catalogue record and pLannotate feature annotations shown in this document.]
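Description:
Talin-T29-Nterminal-EGFP is a mammalian expression plasmid of about 7.4 kb built on a Clontech pCMV-type backbone with the layout of an EGFP N-terminal fusion vector. It is propagated in E. coli through a high-copy ColE1/pUC-type origin and also carries an f1 phage origin. A single NeoR/KanR (Tn5 aminoglycoside phosphotransferase) gene serves both hosts. A bacterial bla-type promoter drives it for kanamycin selection, and the SV40 enhancer/early promoter, paired with the HSV TK polyadenylation signal, drives it for G418 selection of stably transfected mammalian cells. The short ble, bGH poly(A) and SV40 large T antigen hits in the annotation are fragmentary matches typical of this backbone rather than functional elements.

The expression cassette uses the human CMV immediate early enhancer and promoter to drive EGFP. A short remnant of the multiple cloning site links EGFP to a talin coding sequence, and the cassette ends in the SV40 poly(A) signal. The insert is recorded as EGFP-Talin(DeltaR1-12), a truncated talin lacking rod domains R1 to R12 with the fluorescent protein at its N-terminus. The feature table identifies about 1.7 kb of the insert as a fragment of mouse Tln1. Roughly 900 bp between that match and the downstream cloning site is unannotated. It may hold the remaining C-terminal talin sequence, but the record does not say so.

The associated publication concerns talin's role in setting the nanoscale architecture of focal adhesions. This suggests the construct is used to express a shortened, fluorescently tagged talin in cultured cells for imaging its localisation and its effect on adhesion organisation.
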