Addgene plasmid #202370: Talin-T29-Nterminal-EGFP
Purpose: EGFP-Talin(DeltaR1-12)
Depositing lab: Pakorn Kanchanawong. Depositing organization: National University of Singapore. Publication: Talin determines the nanoscale architecture of focal adhesions. Liu J, Wang Y, Goh WI, Goh H, Baird MA, Ruehland S, Teo S, Bate N, Critchley DR, Davidson MW, Kanchanawong P. Proc Natl Acad Sci U S A. 2015 Sep 1;112(35):E4864-73. doi: 10.1073/pnas.1512025112. Epub 2015 Aug 17. PubMed 26283369.
Backbone
  Vector backbone: pCMV
  Backbone manufacturer: Clontech
  Vector type: Mammalian Expression
  Selectable markers: Neomycin (select with G418)
Growth in bacteria
  Bacterial resistance: Kanamycin, 50 μg/mL
  Growth temperature: 37°C
  Growth strain: DH5alpha
  Copy number: Unknown
Gene/Insert
  Gene/Insert name: EGFP-Talin(DeltaR1-12)
Terms and licenses: Academic/Nonprofit Terms; Industry Terms: Not Available to Industry
How to cite: Talin-T29-Nterminal-EGFP was a gift from Pakorn Kanchanawong (Addgene plasmid # 202370 ; http://n2t.net/addgene:202370 ; RRID:Addgene_202370)
